>Addgene plasmid #90698 | GPSM2 F3.3 gRNA | addgene full sequence | sequence record 183211 | Addgene NGS Result
GAGCTGATACCGCTCGCCGCAGCCGAACGACCGAGCGCAGCGAGTCAGTGAGCGAGGAAGCGGAAGAGCG
CCCAATACGCAAACCGCCTCTCCCCGCGCGTTGGCCGATTCATTAATGCAGCTGGCACGACAGGTTTCCC
GACTGGAAAGCGGGCAGTGAGCGCAACGCAATTAATGTGAGTTAGCTCACTCATTAGGCACCCCAGGCTT
TACACTTTATGCTTCCGGCTCGTATGTTGTGTGGAATTGTGAGCGGATAACAATTTCACACAGGAAACAG
CTATGACCATGATTACGCCAAGCGCGCAATTAACCCTCACTAAAGGGAACAAAAGCTGGAGCTGCAAGCT
TAATGTAGTCTTATGCAATACTCTTGTAGTCTTGCAACATGGTAACGATGAGTTAGCAACATGCCTTACA
AGGAGAGAAAAAGCACCGTGCATGCCGATTGGTGGAAGTAAGGTGGTACGATCGTGCCTTATTAGGAAGG
CAACAGACGGGTCTGACATGGATTGGACGAACCACTGAATTGCCGCATTGCAGAGATATTGTATTTAAGT
GCCTAGCTCGATACATAAACGGGTCTCTCTGGTTAGACCAGATCTGAGCCTGGGAGCTCTCTGGCTAACT
AGGGAACCCACTGCTTAAGCCTCAATAAAGCTTGCCTTGAGTGCTTCAAGTAGTGTGTGCCCGTCTGTTG
TGTGACTCTGGTAACTAGAGATCCCTCAGACCCTTTTAGTCAGTGTGGAAAATCTCTAGCAGTGGCGCCC
GAACAGGGACTTGAAAGCGAAAGGGAAACCAGAGGAGCTCTCTCGACGCAGGACTCGGCTTGCTGAAGCG
CGCACGGCAAGAGGCGAGGGGCGGCGACTGGTGAGTACGCCAAAAATTTTGACTAGCGGAGGCTAGAAGG
AGAGAGATGGGTGCGAGAGCGTCAGTATTAAGCGGGGGAGAATTAGATCGCGATGGGAAAAAATTCGGTT
AAGGCCAGGGGGAAAGAAAAAATATAAATTAAAACATATAGTATGGGCAAGCAGGGAGCTAGAACGATTC
GCAGTTAATCCTGGCCTGTTAGAAACATCAGAAGGCTGTAGACAAATACTGGGACAGCTACAACCATCCC
TTCAGACAGGATCAGAAGAACTTAGATCATTATATAATACAGTAGCAACCCTCTATTGTGTGCATCAAAG
GATAGAGATAAAAGACACCAAGGAAGCTTTAGACAAGATAGAGGAAGAGCAAAACAAAAGTAAGACCACC
GCACAGCAAGCGGCCGCTGATCTTCAGACCTGGAGGAGGAGATATGAGGGACAATTGGAGAAGTGAATTA
TATAAATATAAAGTAGTAAAAATTGAACCATTAGGAGTAGCACCCACCAAGGCAAAGAGAAGAGTGGTGC
AGAGAGAAAAAAGAGCAGTGGGAATAGGAGCTTTGTTCCTTGGGTTCTTGGGAGCAGCAGGAAGCACTAT
GGGCGCAGCGTCAATGACGCTGACGGTACAGGCCAGACAATTATTGTCTGGTATAGTGCAGCAGCAGAAC
AATTTGCTGAGGGCTATTGAGGCGCAACAGCATCTGTTGCAACTCACAGTCTGGGGCATCAAGCAGCTCC
AGGCAAGAATCCTGGCTGTGGAAAGATACCTAAAGGATCAACAGCTCCTGGGGATTTGGGGTTGCTCTGG
AAAACTCATTTGCACCACTGCTGTGCCTTGGAATGCTAGTTGGAGTAATAAATCTCTGGAACAGATTTGG
AATCACACGACCTGGATGGAGTGGGACAGAGAAATTAACAATTACACAAGCTTAATACACTCCTTAATTG
AAGAATCGCAAAACCAGCAAGAAAAGAATGAACAAGAATTATTGGAATTAGATAAATGGGCAAGTTTGTG
GAATTGGTTTAACATAACAAATTGGCTGTGGTATATAAAATTATTCATAATGATAGTAGGAGGCTTGGTA
GGTTTAAGAATAGTTTTTGCTGTACTTTCTATAGTGAATAGAGTTAGGCAGGGATATTCACCATTATCGT
TTCAGACCCACCTCCCAACCCCGAGGGGACCCAGAGAGGGCCTATTTCCCATGATTCCTTCATATTTGCA
TATACGATACAAGGCTGTTAGAGAGATAATTAGAATTAATTTGACTGTAAACACAAAGATATTAGTACAA
AATACGTGACGTAGAAAGTAATAATTTCTTGGGTAGTTTGCAGTTTTAAAATTATGTTTTAAAATGGACT
ATCATATGCTTACCGTAACTTGAAAGTATTTCGATTTCTTGGCTTTATATATCTTGTGGAAAGGACGAAA
CACCGAAATCAGGAGACTGCCGCGCGTTTAAGAGCTATGCTGGAAACAGCATAGCAAGTTTAAATAAGGC
TAGTCCGTTATCAACTTGAAAAAGTGGCACCGAGTCGGTGCTTTTTTTGAATTCTAGATCTTGAGACAAA
TGGCAGTATTCATCCACAATTTTAAAAGAAAAGGGGGGATTGGGGGGTACAGTGCAGGGGAAAGAATAGT
AGACATAATAGCAACAGACATACAAACTAAAGAATTACAAAAACAAATTACAAAAATTCAAAATTTTCGG
GTTTATTACAGGGACAGCAGAGATCCACTTTGGCGCCGGCTCGAGTGGCTCCGGTGCCCGTCAGTGGGCA
GAGCGCACATCGCCCACAGTCCCCGAGAAGTTGGGGGGAGGGGTCGGCAATTGAACCGGTGCCTAGAGAA
GGTGGCGCGGGGTAAACTGGGAAAGTGATGTCGTGTACTGGCTCCGCCTTTTTCCCGAGGGTGGGGGAGA
ACCGTATATAAGTGCAGTAGTCGCCGTGAACGTTCTTTTTCGCAACGGGTTTGCCGCCAGAACACAGGTG
TCGTGACGCGGGATCCGCCACCATGACCGAGTACAAGCCCACGGTGCGCCTCGCCACCCGCGACGACGTC
CCCAGGGCCGTACGCACCCTCGCCGCCGCGTTCGCCGACTACCCCGCCACGCGCCACACCGTCGATCCGG
ACCGCCACATCGAGCGGGTCACCGAGCTGCAAGAACTCTTCCTCACGCGCGTCGGGCTCGACATCGGCAA
GGTGTGGGTCGCGGACGACGGCGCCGCGGTGGCGGTCTGGACCACGCCGGAGAGCGTCGAAGCGGGGGCG
GTGTTCGCCGAGATCGGCCCGCGCATGGCCGAGTTGAGCGGTTCCCGGCTGGCCGCGCAGCAACAGATGG
AAGGCCTCCTGGCGCCGCACCGGCCCAAGGAGCCCGCGTGGTTCCTGGCCACCGTCGGAGTCTCGCCCGA
CCACCAGGGCAAGGGTCTGGGCAGCGCCGTCGTGCTCCCCGGAGTGGAGGCGGCCGAGCGCGCCGGGGTG
CCCGCCTTCCTGGAGACCTCCGCGCCCCGCAACCTCCCCTTCTACGAGCGGCTCGGCTTCACCGTCACCG
CCGACGTCGAGGTGCCCGAAGGACCGCGCACCTGGTGCATGACCCGCAAGCCCGGTGCCTGAACGCGTTA
AGTCGACAATCAACCTCTGGATTACAAAATTTGTGAAAGATTGACTGGTATTCTTAACTATGTTGCTCCT
TTTACGCTATGTGGATACGCTGCTTTAATGCCTTTGTATCATGCTATTGCTTCCCGTATGGCTTTCATTT
TCTCCTCCTTGTATAAATCCTGGTTGCTGTCTCTTTATGAGGAGTTGTGGCCCGTTGTCAGGCAACGTGG
CGTGGTGTGCACTGTGTTTGCTGACGCAACCCCCACTGGTTGGGGCATTGCCACCACCTGTCAGCTCCTT
TCCGGGACTTTCGCTTTCCCCCTCCCTATTGCCACGGCGGAACTCATCGCCGCCTGCCTTGCCCGCTGCT
GGACAGGGGCTCGGCTGTTGGGCACTGACAATTCCGTGGTGTTGTCGGGGAAATCATCGTCCTTTCCTTG
GCTGCTCGCCTGTGTTGCCACCTGGATTCTGCGCGGGACGTCCTTCTGCTACGTCCCTTCGGCCCTCAAT
CCAGCGGACCTTCCTTCCCGCGGCCTGCTGCCGGCTCTGCGGCCTCTTCCGCGTCTTCGCCTTCGCCCTC
AGACGAGTCGGATCTCCCTTTGGGCCGCCTCCCCGCGTCGACTTTAAGACCAATGACTTACAAGGCAGCT
GTAGATCTTAGCCACTTTTTAAAAGAAAAGGGGGGACTGGAAGGGCTAATTCACTCCCAACGAAGACAAG
ATCTGCTTTTTGCTTGTACTGGGTCTCTCTGGTTAGACCAGATCTGAGCCTGGGAGCTCTCTGGCTAACT
AGGGAACCCACTGCTTAAGCCTCAATAAAGCTTGCCTTGAGTGCTTCAAGTAGTGTGTGCCCGTCTGTTG
TGTGACTCTGGTAACTAGAGATCCCTCAGACCCTTTTAGTCAGTGTGGAAAATCTCTAGCAGTACGTATA
GTAGTTCATGTCATCTTATTATTCAGTATTTATAACTTGCAAAGAAATGAATATCAGAGAGTGAGAGGAA
CTTGTTTATTGCAGCTTATAATGGTTACAAATAAAGCAATAGCATCACAAATTTCACAAATAAAGCATTT
TTTTCACTGCATTCTAGTTGTGGTTTGTCCAAACTCATCAATGTATCTTATCATGTCTGGCTCTAGCTAT
CCCGCCCCTAACTCCGCCCATCCCGCCCCTAACTCCGCCCAGTTCCGCCCATTCTCCGCCCCATGGCTGA
CTAATTTTTTTTATTTATGCAGAGGCCGAGGCCGCCTCGGCCTCTGAGCTATTCCAGAAGTAGTGAGGAG
GCTTTTTTGGAGGCCTAGGGACGTACCCAATTCGCCCTATAGTGAGTCGTATTACGCGCGCTCACTGGCC
GTCGTTTTACAACGTCGTGACTGGGAAAACCCTGGCGTTACCCAACTTAATCGCCTTGCAGCACATCCCC
CTTTCGCCAGCTGGCGTAATAGCGAAGAGGCCCGCACCGATCGCCCTTCCCAACAGTTGCGCAGCCTGAA
TGGCGAATGGG
[124 nt withheld, positions 4982-5105]
C
[91 nt withheld, positions 5107-5197]
A
[49 nt withheld, positions 5199-5247]
CCTTTGACGTTGGAGTCCACGTTCTTT
[37 nt withheld, positions 5275-5311]
ACCCTATCTCGGTCTATTCTTTTGATTTATAAGGGATTTTGCCGATTTCGGCCTATTGGTTAAAAAATGA
GCTGATTTAACAAAAATTTAACGCGAATTTTAACAAAATATTAACGCTTACAATTTAGGTGGCACTTTTC
GGGGAAATGTGCGCGGAACCCCTATTTGTTTATTTTTCTAAATACATTCAAATATGTATCCGCTCATGAG
ACAATAACCCTGATAAATGCTTCAATAATATTGAAAAAGGAAGAGTATGAGTATTCAACATTTCCGTGTC
GCCCTTATTCCCTTTTTTGCGGCATTTTGCCTTCCTGTTTTTGCTCACCCAGAAACGCTGGTGAAAGTAA
AAGATGCTGAAGATCAGTTGGGTGCACGAGTGGGTTACATCGAACTGGATCTCAACAGCGGTAAGATCCT
TGAGAGTTTTCGCCCCGAAGAACGTTTTCCAATGATGAGCACTTTTAAAGTTCTGCTATGTGGCGCGGTA
TTATCCCGTATTGACGCCGGGCAAGAGCAACTCGGTCGCCGCATACACTATTCTCAGAATGACTTGGTTG
AGTACTCACCAGTCACAGAAAAGCATCTTACGGATGGCATGACAGTAAGAGAATTATGCAGTGCTGCCAT
AACCATGAGTGATAACACTGCGGCCAACTTACTTCTGACAACGATCGGAGGACCGAAGGAGCTAACCGCT
TTTTTGCACAACATGGGGGATCATGTAACTCGCCTTGATCGTTGGGAACCGGAGCTGAATGAAGCCATAC
CAAACGACGAGCGTGACACCACGATGCCTGTAGCAATGGCAACAACGTTGCGCAAACTATTAACTGGCGA
ACTACTTACTCTAGCTTCCCGGCAACAATTAATAGACTGGATGGAGGCGGATAAAGTTGCAGGACCACTT
CTGCGCTCGGCCCTTCCGGCTGGCTGGTTTATTGCTGATAAATCTGGAGCCGGTGAGCGTGGGTCTCGCG
GTATCATTGCAGCACTGGGGCCAGATGGTAAGCCCTCCCGTATCGTAGTTATCTACACGACGGGGAGTCA
GGCAACTATGGATGAACGAAATAGACAGATCGCTGAGATAGGTGCCTCACTGATTAAGCATTGGTAACTG
TCAGACCAAGTTTACTCATATATACTTTAGATTGATTTAAAACTTCATTTTTAATTTAAAAGGATCTAGG
TGAAGATCCTTTTTGATAATCTCATGACCAAAATCCCTTAACGTGAGTTTTCGTTCCACTGAGCGTCAGA
CCCCGTAGAAAAGATCAAAGGATCTTCTTGAGATCCTTTTTTTCTGCGCGTAATCTGCTGCTTGCAAACA
AAAAAACCACCGCTACCAGCGGTGGTTTGTTTGCCGGATCAAGAGCTACCAACTCTTTTTCCGAAGGTAA
CTGGCTTCAGCAGAGCGCAGATACCAAATACTGTTCTTCTAGTGTAGCCGTAGTTAGGCCACCACTTCAA
GAACTCTGTAGCACCGCCTACATACCTCGCTCTGCTAATCCTGTTACCAGTGGCTGCTGCCAGTGGCGAT
AAGTCGTGTCTTACCGGGTTGGACTCAAGACGATAGTTACCGGATAAGGCGCAGCGGTCGGGCTGAACGG
GGGGTTCGTGCACACAGCCCAGCTTGGAGCGAACGACCTACACCGAACTGAGATACCTACAGCGTGAGCT
ATGAGAAAGCGCCACGCTTCCCGAAGGGAGAAAGGCGGACAGGTATCCGGTAAGCGGCAGGGTCGGAACA
GGAGAGCGCACGAGGGAGCTTCCAGGGGGAAACGCCTGGTATCTTTATAGTCCTGTCGGGTTTCGCCACC
TCTGACTTGAGCGTCGATTTTTGTGATGCTCGTCAGGGGGGCGGAGCCTATGGAAAAACGCCAGCAACGC
GGCCTTTTTACGGTTCCTGGCCTTTTGCTGGCCTTTTGCTCACATGTTCTTTCCTGCGTTATCCCCTGAT
TCTGTGGATAACCGTATTACCGCCTTTGAGT
Features (pLannotate 1.2.2; 28 found; start..end, strand, type, name):
      1..66      +  rep_origin     RSF ori (fragment): Plasmids containing the RSF 1030 origin of replication can be propagated in E. coli cells that contain additional plasmids with compatible origins.
     68..160     +  CDS            lacI (fragment): lac repressor; lacI; The lac repressor binds to the lac operator to inhibit transcription in E. coli. This inhibition can be relieved by adding lactose or isopropyl-β-D-thiogalactopyranoside (IPTG).
    173..194     +  protein_bind   CAP binding site: CAP binding activates transcription in the presence of cAMP. E. coli catabolite activator protein
    209..239     +  promoter       lac promoter: promoter for the E. coli lac operon
    247..263     +  protein_bind   lac operator: The lac repressor binds to the lac operator to inhibit transcription in E. coli. This inhibition can be relieved by adding lactose or isopropyl-β-D-thiogalactopyranoside (IPTG). lac repressor encoded by lacI
    308..326     +  promoter       T3 promoter: promoter for bacteriophage T3 RNA polymerase
    354..580     +  promoter       RSV promoter: Rous sarcoma virus enhancer/promoter
    581..761     +  LTR            5' LTR (truncated): truncated 5' long terminal repeat (LTR) from HIV-1
    808..933     +  misc_feature   HIV-1 Ψ: packaging signal of human immunodeficiency virus type 1
    917..1280    +  CDS            HIV-1 gag (fragment): gag protein from human immunodeficiency virus 1; gag
   1426..1659    +  misc_feature   RRE: The Rev response element (RRE) of HIV-1 allows for Rev-dependent mRNA export from the nucleus to the cytoplasm.
   2036..2062    +  CDS            Rev (fragment): human immunodeficiency virus 1 (HIV-1) Rev protein; rev; enhances nuclear export of unspliced and incompletely spliced viral mRNAs
   2066..2306    +  promoter       U6 promoter: RNA polymerase III promoter for human U6 snRNA
   2354..2421    +  misc_RNA       tracrRNA (fragment): trans-activating CRISPR RNA for the Streptococcus pyogenes CRISPR/Cas9 system
   2470..2587    +  misc_feature   cPPT/CTS: central polypurine tract and central termination sequence of HIV-1
   2656..2867    +  promoter       EF-1α core promoter: core promoter for human elongation factor EF-1α
   2893..3492    +  CDS            PuroR (fragment): puromycin N-acetyltransferase; pac from Streptomyces; confers resistance to puromycin
   3508..4096    +  misc_feature   WPRE: woodchuck hepatitis virus posttranscriptional regulatory element
   4147..4166    +  misc_feature   cPPT/CTS (fragment): central polypurine tract and central termination sequence of HIV-1
   4168..4401    +  LTR            3' LTR (ΔU3): self-inactivating 3' long terminal repeat (LTR) from HIV-1
   4479..4600    +  polyA_signal   SV40 poly(A) signal: SV40 polyadenylation signal
   4640..4775    +  rep_origin     SV40 ori: SV40 origin of replication
   4796..4814    -  promoter       T7 promoter: promoter for bacteriophage T7 RNA polymerase
   4822..4977    +  CDS            lacZα (fragment): LacZα fragment of β-galactosidase; lacZ fragment
   4982..5410    +  rep_origin     f1 ori (sequence partly withheld): f1 bacteriophage origin of replication; arrow indicates direction of (+) strand synthesis
   5463..5567    +  promoter       AmpR promoter: bla
   5568..6428    +  CDS            AmpR: β-lactamase; bla; confers resistance to ampicillin, carbenicillin, and related antibiotics
   6599..7187    +  rep_origin     ori: high-copy-number ColE1/pMB1/pBR322/pUC origin of replication
