[The description below was written by a language model from this plasmid's Addgene catalogue record and pLannotate feature annotations shown in this document.]
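Description:
GPSM2 F3.3 gRNA is a third-generation lentiviral CRISPR guide plasmid built on the pLenti-sgRNA backbone and designed to express a single guide RNA against human GPSM2. It is propagated in E. coli using a high-copy ColE1/pUC-type origin with ampicillin selection (AmpR under its own bla promoter). It also carries an f1 origin and remnants of lac/lacZα and phage T3/T7 promoter sequences from the cloning backbone. The catalogue lists the empty backbone as 9,151 bp, while the sequenced plasmid is 7,302 nt. This would be consistent with loss of a stuffer fragment when the guide oligos were ligated between the two BsmBI sites, both of which were destroyed in cloning, although the record does not say so explicitly.

The viral cassette begins with an RSV promoter fused to a truncated HIV-1 5' LTR, which makes genomic RNA transcription Tat-independent. It is followed by the Ψ packaging signal with a partial gag region, and by the RRE for Rev-dependent nuclear export. Downstream, a human U6 Pol III promoter drives the GPSM2 spacer joined to the S. pyogenes guide scaffold (annotated as a tracrRNA fragment). A cPPT/CTS element follows, and then an EF-1α core promoter expresses puromycin N-acetyltransferase to select transduced mammalian cells. A WPRE enhances transcript expression, and the self-inactivating ΔU3 3' LTR closes the provirus, with an SV40 poly(A) signal and SV40 origin beyond it.

No Cas9 is encoded, so the nuclease must be supplied separately in the target cells. The plasmid belongs to a guide series used to generate knockouts of cell-cycle genes in human cell lines.
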