Addgene plasmid #90698: GPSM2 F3.3 gRNA
Purpose: 3rd generation lentiviral gRNA plasmid targeting human GPSM2
Depositing lab: Iain Cheeseman. Depositing organization: Whitehead Institute for Biomedical Research. Publication: Large-Scale Analysis of CRISPR/Cas9 Cell-Cycle Knockouts Reveals the Diversity of p53-Dependent Responses to Cell-Cycle Defects. McKinley KL, Cheeseman IM. Dev Cell. 2017 Feb 27;40(4):405-420.e2. doi: 10.1016/j.devcel.2017.01.012. Epub 2017 Feb 16. PubMed 28216383.
Backbone
  Vector backbone: pLenti-sgRNA
  Backbone manufacturer: Eric Lander & David Sabatini labs (Addgene plasmid #71409)
  Backbone size w/o insert (bp): 9151
  Vector type: Lentiviral, CRISPR
  Selectable markers: Puromycin
Growth in bacteria
  Bacterial resistance: Ampicillin, 100 μg/mL
  Growth temperature: 37°C
  Growth strain: NEB Stable
  Copy number: Unknown
Gene/Insert
  Gene/Insert name: GPSM2 (Guide Designation F3.3) (alt name: pKMKO series)
  gRNA/shRNA sequence: CACCgAAATCAGGAGACTGCCGCGC
  Species: H. sapiens (human)
  Promoter: U6
  Cloning method: Restriction Enzyme; 5′ cloning site BsmBI (destroyed during cloning); 3′ cloning site BsmBI (destroyed during cloning)
  Sequencing primers: 5′ hU6-F (5'-GAGGGCCTATTTCCCATGATT-3'); 3′ EF1a-R (5'-CACGGCGACTACTGCACTTA-3')
Terms and licenses: Academic/Nonprofit Terms; Industry Terms: Not Available to Industry
Depositor comments: Please note that gRNA target sequence listed is not strictly the 20nt spacer sequence, but also contains the 5' BsmBI overhang. For more information about knockout human cell lines generated using this plasmid, please see http://cellcycleknockouts.wi.mit.edu/ .
How to cite: GPSM2 F3.3 gRNA was a gift from Iain Cheeseman (Addgene plasmid # 90698 ; http://n2t.net/addgene:90698 ; RRID:Addgene_90698)
